Addgene plasmid #129706: AAV-phsyn-FLEX-KASH-EGFP-U6-ShGmeb1
Purpose: Express cre-dependent KASH-EGFP and Gmeb1 shRNA
Depositing lab: Yi Zhang. Depositing organization: Boston Children's Hospital. Publication: In vivo nuclear capture and molecular profiling identifies Gmeb1 as a transcriptional regulator essential for dopamine neuron function. Tuesta LM, Djekidel MN, Chen R, Lu F, Wang W, Sabatini BL, Zhang Y. Nat Commun. 2019 Jun 7;10(1):2508. doi: 10.1038/s41467-019-10267-0. PubMed 31175277.
Backbone
  Vector backbone: AAV-phsyn-FLEX-EGFP
  Vector type: Mammalian Expression, AAV
Growth in bacteria
  Bacterial resistance: Ampicillin, 100 μg/mL
  Growth temperature: 37°C
  Growth strain: NEB Stable
  Copy number: High Copy
Gene/Insert
  Gene/Insert name: KASH-EGFP
  gRNA/shRNA sequence: ATTACTCCTGTGGGCCAGTCC
  Promoter: U6
  Tag / fusion protein: EGFP (N terminal on insert)
  Cloning method: Restriction Enzyme; 5′ cloning site SapI (destroyed during cloning); 3′ cloning site SapI (destroyed during cloning)
  Sequencing primers: 5′ gactatcatatgcttaccgt
Terms and licenses: Academic/Nonprofit Terms; Industry Terms: Not Available to Industry
How to cite: AAV-phsyn-FLEX-KASH-EGFP-U6-ShGmeb1 was a gift from Yi Zhang (Addgene plasmid # 129706 ; http://n2t.net/addgene:129706 ; RRID:Addgene_129706)
