[The description below was written by a language model from this plasmid's Addgene catalogue record and pLannotate feature annotations shown in this document.]
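Description:
AAV-phsyn-FLEX-KASH-EGFP-U6-ShGmeb1 is an adeno-associated virus transfer plasmid for mammalian (neuronal) expression, built on the AAV-phsyn-FLEX-EGFP backbone. It combines a Cre-dependent nuclear-envelope reporter with a knockdown cassette against Gmeb1. The payload lies between AAV2 inverted terminal repeats, which allow the intervening DNA to be packaged into AAV particles; the left ITR is annotated only as short fragments in the sequenced record, while the right one is called in full. In bacteria the plasmid is maintained by a high-copy ColE1/pUC-type origin with ampicillin selection (AmpR), and an f1 origin is also present.

The human synapsin I promoter restricts Pol II expression to neurons. Downstream, an EGFP coding sequence fused to a KASH domain (annotated as a fragment of human SYNE3, with EGFP at the N terminus) sits in reverse orientation, flanked by oppositely oriented lox2272 and loxP pairs in a FLEX/DIO arrangement. Without Cre the fusion is antisense and not expressed. Cre recombination inverts and locks the cassette into the sense orientation, giving EGFP anchored at the outer nuclear membrane, and the transcript ends at an hGH polyadenylation signal.

A separate human U6 (Pol III) promoter drives the Gmeb1 shRNA, which was inserted through SapI sites destroyed during cloning. U6 expression is not gated by the lox sites. A Staphylococcus aureus gRNA scaffold annotated downstream of the U6 insert is not explained in the record. It may be a remnant of the parent vector.

The associated publication title indicates use for tagging and capturing nuclei from Cre-defined neurons, such as dopamine neurons, for molecular profiling while depleting Gmeb1.
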