Features (pLannotate 1.2.2; 23 found; start..end, strand, type, name):
     12..39      +  repeat_region  AAV2 ITR (fragment): inverted terminal repeat of adeno-associated virus serotype 2 inverted
     68..95      +  repeat_region  AAV2 ITR (fragment): inverted terminal repeat of adeno-associated virus serotype 2 inverted
    175..622     +  promoter       hSyn promoter: human synapsin I promoter; confers neuron-specific expression (Kügler et al., 2003)
    636..653     +  misc_feature   MCS (fragment): pUC18/19 multiple cloning site
    660..693     +  protein_bind   lox2272: Cre-mediated recombination occurs in the 8-bp core sequence (GGATACTT). lox2272 sites are compatible with each other, but incompatible with loxP or loxN sites (Lee and Saito, 1988). Cre recombinase
    694..743     -  intron         β-globin intron (fragment): internally truncated intron from human β-globin
    744..777     +  protein_bind   loxP: Cre-mediated recombination occurs in the 8-bp core sequence (GCATACAT). Cre recombinase
    789..1061    -  CDS            SYNE3 (fragment): SYNE3_HUMAN - Also known as C14orf139 From Homo sapiens (Human).
   1053..1769    -  CDS            EGFP: EGFP is a basic (constitutively fluorescent) green fluorescent protein published in 1996, derived from Aequorea victoria. It is reported to be a rapidly-maturing weak dimer with moderate acid sensitivity.
   1776..1809    -  protein_bind   lox2272: Cre-mediated recombination occurs in the 8-bp core sequence (GGATACTT). lox2272 sites are compatible with each other, but incompatible with loxP or loxN sites (Lee and Saito, 1988). Cre recombinase
   1810..1859    -  intron         β-globin intron (fragment): internally truncated intron from human β-globin
   1860..1893    -  protein_bind   loxP: Cre-mediated recombination occurs in the 8-bp core sequence (GCATACAT). Cre recombinase
   1920..2396    +  polyA_signal   hGH poly(A) signal: human growth hormone polyadenylation signal
   2409..2649    +  promoter       U6 promoter: RNA polymerase III promoter for human U6 snRNA
   2713..2788    +  misc_RNA       Sa gRNA scaffold: guide RNA scaffold for the Staphylococcus aureus CRISPR/Cas9 system
   2816..2956    +  repeat_region  AAV2 ITR: inverted terminal repeat of adeno-associated virus serotype 2 inverted
   2961..3012    -  misc_feature   bom (fragment): basis of mobility region from pBR322
   3031..3486    +  rep_origin     f1 ori (sequence partly withheld): f1 bacteriophage origin of replication; arrow indicates direction of (+) strand synthesis
   3487..3536    -  misc_feature   bom (fragment): basis of mobility region from pBR322
   3638..3673    -  CDS            rop (fragment): Rop protein, which maintains plasmids at low copy number; rop
   3768..3872    +  promoter       AmpR promoter: bla
   3873..4733    +  CDS            AmpR: β-lactamase; bla; confers resistance to ampicillin, carbenicillin, and related antibiotics
   4904..5492    +  rep_origin     ori: high-copy-number ColE1/pMB1/pBR322/pUC origin of replication
>Addgene plasmid #129706 | AAV-phsyn-FLEX-KASH-EGFP-U6-ShGmeb1 | addgene full sequence | sequence record 254733 | Addgene NGS Result
CCTGCAGGCAGCTGCGCGCTCGCTCGCTCACTGAGGCCGCCCGGGCGTCGGGCGACCTTTGGTCGCCCGG
CCTCAGTGAGCGAGCGAGCGCGCAGAGAGGGAGTGGCCAACTCCATCACTAGGGGTTCCTGCGGCCGCAC
GCGTGTGTCTAGACTGCAGAGGGCCCTGCGTATGAGTGCAAGTGGGTTTTAGGACCAGGATGAGGCGGGG
TGGGGGTGCCTACCTGACGACCGACCCCGACCCACTGGACAAGCACCCAACCCCCATTCCCCAAATTGCG
CATCCCCTATCAGAGAGGGGGAGGGGAAACAGGATGCGGCGAGGCGCGTGCGCACTGCCAGCTTCAGCAC
CGCGGACAGTGCCTTCGCCCCCGCCTGGCGGCGCGCGCCACCGCCGCCTCAGCACTGAAGGCGCGCTGAC
GTCACTCGCCGGTCCCCCGCAAACTCCCCTTCCCGGCCACCTTGGTCGCGTCCGCGCCGCCGCCGGCCCA
GCCGGACCGCACCACGCGAGGCGCGAGATAGGGGGGCACGGGCGCGACCATCTGCGCTGCGGCGCCGGCG
ACTCAGCGCTGCCTCAGTCTGCGGTGGGCAGCGGAGGAGTCGTGTCGTGCCTGAGAGCGCAGTCGAGAAG
GTACCGGATCCTCTAGAGTCGACTCCGGAATAACTTCGTATAGGATACTTTATACGAAGTTATGCAGAAT
GGTAGCTGGATTGTAGCTGCTATTAGCAATATGAAACCTCTTAATAACTTCGTATAGCATACATTATACG
AAGTTATGGCGCGCCCTAGGTGGGAGGTGGCCCGTTGGTGTACCGCAGCATGGGGTAGAAGGATCGGGCA
AAGTTGTTGGCCTGGGTGCAGCTGTAGTCATCTTCAGAGGCAGGTAGCAGGCAGGCCAGGAGCAGCAGCA
GCAGCAGAAGCAGCTGCAACGGTAGCGCTGCCCTGATCACCCTTGAGAGGAAGGAGCGTCTCGGCTGGGA
GCTGCCGGGGCTGTCGAGGTGGGGCATCCTGCTGTCTGTCTCCTCCTCCTCCTCTCGAGATCTGAGTCCG
GACTTGTACAGCTCGTCCATGCCGAGAGTGATCCCGGCGGCGGTCACGAACTCCAGCAGGACCATGTGAT
CGCGCTTCTCGTTGGGGTCTTTGCTCAGGGCGGACTGGGTGCTCAGGTAGTGGTTGTCGGGCAGCAGCAC
GGGGCCGTCGCCGATGGGGGTGTTCTGCTGGTAGTGGTCGGCGAGCTGCACGCTGCCGTCCTCGATGTTG
TGGCGGATCTTGAAGTTCACCTTGATGCCGTTCTTCTGCTTGTCGGCCATGATATAGACGTTGTGGCTGT
TGTAGTTGTACTCCAGCTTGTGCCCCAGGATGTTGCCGTCCTCCTTGAAGTCGATGCCCTTCAGCTCGAT
GCGGTTCACCAGGGTGTCGCCCTCGAACTTCACCTCGGCGCGGGTCTTGTAGTTGCCGTCGTCCTTGAAG
AAGATGGTGCGCTCCTGGACGTAGCCTTCGGGCATGGCGGACTTGAAGAAGTCGTGCTGCTTCATGTGGT
CGGGGTAGCGGCTGAAGCACTGCACGCCGTAGGTCAGGGTGGTCACGAGGGTGGGCCAGGGCACGGGCAG
CTTGCCGGTGGTGCAGATGAACTTCAGGGTCAGCTTGCCGTAGGTGGCATCGCCCTCGCCCTCGCCGGAC
ACGCTGAACTTGTGGCCGTTTACGTCGCCGTCCAGCTCGACCAGGATGGGCACCACCCCGGTGAACAGCT
CCTCGCCCTTGCTCACCATGCTAGCATAACTTCGTATAAAGTATCCTATACGAAGTTATTTGCCTTAACC
CAGAAATTATCACTGTTATTCTTTAGAATGGTGCAAAGAATAACTTCGTATAATGTATGCTATACGAAGT
TATGAATTCGATCTGCTCGAGAGATCTACGGGTGGCATCCCTGTGACCCCTCCCCAGTGCCTCTCCTGGC
CCTGGAAGTTGCCACTCCAGTGCCCACCAGCCTTGTCCTAATAAAATTAAGTTGCATCATTTTGTCTGAC
TAGGTGTCCTTCTATAATATTATGGGGTGGAGGGGGGTGGTATGGAGCAAGGGGCAAGTTGGGAAGACAA
CCTGTAGGGCCTGCGGGGTCTATTGGGAACCAAGCTGGAGTGCAGTGGCACAATCTTGGCTCACTGCAAT
CTCCGCCTCCTGGGTTCAAGCGATTCTCCTGCCTCAGCCTCCCGAGTTGTTGGGATTCCAGGCATGCATG
ACCAGGCTCAGCTAATTTTTGTTTTTTTGGTAGAGACGGGGTTTCACCATATTGGCCAGGCTGGTCTCCA
ACTCCTAATCTCAGGTGATCTACCCACCTTGGCCTCCCAAATTGCTGGGATTACAGGCGTGAACCACTGC
TCCCTTCTCTGTCCTTCTGATTTTGTAGGAGGGCCTATTTCCCATGATTCCTTCATATTTGCATATACGA
TACAAGGCTGTTAGAGAGATAATTGGAATTAATTTGACTGTAAACACAAAGATATTAGTACAAAATACGT
GACGTAGAAAGTAATAATTTCTTGGGTAGTTTGCAGTTTTAAAATTATGTTTTAAAATGGACTATCATAT
GCTTACCGTAACTTGAAAGTATTTCGATTTCTTGGCTTTATATATCTTGTGGAAAGGACGAAACACCGGA
TTACTCCTGTGGGCCAGTCCCTCGAGGGACTGGCCCACAGGAGTAATTTTTTGTTTTAGTACTCTGGAAA
CAGAATCTACTAAAACAAGGCAAAATGCCGTGTTTATCTCGTCAACTTGTTGGCGAGATTTTTCACGTGC
GGACCGAGCGGCCGCAGGAACCCCTAGTGATGGAGTTGGCCACTCCCTCTCTGCGCGCTCGCTCGCTCAC
TGAGGCCGGGCGACCAAAGGTCGCCCGACGCCCGGGCTTTGCCCGGGCGGCCTCAGTGAGCGAGCGAGCG
CGCAGCTGCCTGCAGGGGCGCCTGATGCGGTATTTTCTCCTTACGCATCTGTGCGGTATTTCACACCGCA
TA
[95 nt withheld, positions 3013-3107]
T
[46 nt withheld, positions 3109-3154]
C
[141 nt withheld, positions 3156-3296]
CCTTTGACGTTGGAGTCCACGTTCTTT
[37 nt withheld, positions 3324-3360]
ACTCTATCTCGGGCTATTCTTTTGATTTATAAGGGATTTTGCCGATTTCGGTCTATTGGTTAAAAAATGA
GCTGATTTAACAAAAATTTAACGCGAATTTTAACAAAATATTAACGTTTACAATTTTATGGTGCACTCTC
AGTACAATCTGCTCTGATGCCGCATAGTTAAGCCAGCCCCGACACCCGCCAACACCCGCTGACGCGCCCT
GACGGGCTTGTCTGCTCCCGGCATCCGCTTACAGACAAGCTGTGACCGTCTCCGGGAGCTGCATGTGTCA
GAGGTTTTCACCGTCATCACCGAAACGCGCGAGACGAAAGGGCCTCGTGATACGCCTATTTTTATAGGTT
AATGTCATGATAATAATGGTTTCTTAGACGTCAGGTGGCACTTTTCGGGGAAATGTGCGCGGAACCCCTA
TTTGTTTATTTTTCTAAATACATTCAAATATGTATCCGCTCATGAGACAATAACCCTGATAAATGCTTCA
ATAATATTGAAAAAGGAAGAGTATGAGTATTCAACATTTCCGTGTCGCCCTTATTCCCTTTTTTGCGGCA
TTTTGCCTTCCTGTTTTTGCTCACCCAGAAACGCTGGTGAAAGTAAAAGATGCTGAAGATCAGTTGGGTG
CACGAGTGGGTTACATCGAACTGGATCTCAACAGCGGTAAGATCCTTGAGAGTTTTCGCCCCGAAGAACG
TTTTCCAATGATGAGCACTTTTAAAGTTCTGCTATGTGGCGCGGTATTATCCCGTATTGACGCCGGGCAA
GAGCAACTCGGTCGCCGCATACACTATTCTCAGAATGACTTGGTTGAGTACTCACCAGTCACAGAAAAGC
ATCTTACGGATGGCATGACAGTAAGAGAATTATGCAGTGCTGCCATAACCATGAGTGATAACACTGCGGC
CAACTTACTTCTGACAACGATCGGAGGACCGAAGGAGCTAACCGCTTTTTTGCACAACATGGGGGATCAT
GTAACTCGCCTTGATCGTTGGGAACCGGAGCTGAATGAAGCCATACCAAACGACGAGCGTGACACCACGA
TGCCTGTAGCAATGGCAACAACGTTGCGCAAACTATTAACTGGCGAACTACTTACTCTAGCTTCCCGGCA
ACAATTAATAGACTGGATGGAGGCGGATAAAGTTGCAGGACCACTTCTGCGCTCGGCCCTTCCGGCTGGC
TGGTTTATTGCTGATAAATCTGGAGCCGGTGAGCGTGGGTCTCGCGGTATCATTGCAGCACTGGGGCCAG
ATGGTAAGCCCTCCCGTATCGTAGTTATCTACACGACGGGGAGTCAGGCAACTATGGATGAACGAAATAG
ACAGATCGCTGAGATAGGTGCCTCACTGATTAAGCATTGGTAACTGTCAGACCAAGTTTACTCATATATA
CTTTAGATTGATTTAAAACTTCATTTTTAATTTAAAAGGATCTAGGTGAAGATCCTTTTTGATAATCTCA
TGACCAAAATCCCTTAACGTGAGTTTTCGTTCCACTGAGCGTCAGACCCCGTAGAAAAGATCAAAGGATC
TTCTTGAGATCCTTTTTTTCTGCGCGTAATCTGCTGCTTGCAAACAAAAAAACCACCGCTACCAGCGGTG
GTTTGTTTGCCGGATCAAGAGCTACCAACTCTTTTTCCGAAGGTAACTGGCTTCAGCAGAGCGCAGATAC
CAAATACTGTTCTTCTAGTGTAGCCGTAGTTAGGCCACCACTTCAAGAACTCTGTAGCACCGCCTACATA
CCTCGCTCTGCTAATCCTGTTACCAGTGGCTGCTGCCAGTGGCGATAAGTCGTGTCTTACCGGGTTGGAC
TCAAGACGATAGTTACCGGATAAGGCGCAGCGGTCGGGCTGAACGGGGGGTTCGTGCACACAGCCCAGCT
TGGAGCGAACGACCTACACCGAACTGAGATACCTACAGCGTGAGCTATGAGAAAGCGCCACGCTTCCCGA
AGGGAGAAAGGCGGACAGGTATCCGGTAAGCGGCAGGGTCGGAACAGGAGAGCGCACGAGGGAGCTTCCA
GGGGGAAACGCCTGGTATCTTTATAGTCCTGTCGGGTTTCGCCACCTCTGACTTGAGCGTCGATTTTTGT
GATGCTCGTCAGGGGGGCGGAGCCTATGGAAAAACGCCAGCAACGCGGCCTTTTTACGGTTCCTGGCCTT
TTGCTGGCCTTTTGCTCACATGT
